>Addgene plasmid #104244 | pHH0103 HECW2 WW domain #1 | addgene full sequence | sequence record 204378 | Addgene NGS Result
TTGACAATTAATCATCGGCTCGTATAATGTGTGGAATTGTGAGCGGATAACAATTTCACACAGGAAACAG
CCAGTCCGTTTAGGTGTTTTCACGAGCACTTCACCAACAAGGACCATAGATTATGAAAATCGAAGAACAC
CATCACCATCACCATTCCAGCGGTAAGCTTATGTCCCCTATACTAGGTTATTGGAAAATTAAGGGCCTTG
TGCAACCCACTCGACTTCTTTTGGAATATCTTGAAGAAAAATATGAAGAGCATTTGTATGAGCGCGATGA
AGGTGATAAATGGCGAAACAAAAAGTTTGAATTGGGTTTGGAGTTTCCCAATCTTCCTTATTATATTGAT
GGTGATGTTAAATTAACACAGTCTATGGCCATCATACGTTATATAGCTGACAAGCACAACATGTTGGGTG
GTTGTCCAAAAGAGCGTGCAGAGATTTCAATGCTTGAAGGAGCGGTTTTGGATATTAGATACGGTGTTTC
GAGAATTGCATATAGTAAAGACTTTGAAACTCTCAAAGTTGATTTTCTTAGCAAGCTACCTGAAATGCTG
AAAATGTTCGAAGATCGTTTATGTCATAAAACATATTTAAATGGTGATCATGTAACCCATCCTGACTTCA
TGTTGTATGACGCTCTTGATGTTGTTTTATACATGGACCCAATGTGCCTGGATGCGTTCCCAAAATTAGT
TTGTTTTAAAAAACGTATTGAAGCTATCCCACAAATTGATAAGTACTTGAAATCCAGCAAGTATATAGCA
TGGCCTTTGCAGGGCTGGCAAGCCACGTTTGGTGGTGGCGACCATCCTCCAAAATCGGATCTGGAAGTTC
TGTTCCAGGGGCCCCTGTCCAGCGGTCTGGTTCCGCGTGGTTCCGGTACCGCGGCCCAGCCGGCCGAAAA
TCTGTACTTCCAAGGTCGTCGTGCCTCTGTGGAGCTCGTTGACGAAGCCCTGCCGCCGAATTGGGAAGCC
CGTATTGACTCGCATGGTCGCATTTTCTATGTGGATCATGTGAATCGCACGACGACCTGGCAGCGTCCGA
CGGCGCCGCCGGCCTAGGCGGCCGCATA
[142 nt withheld, positions 1079-1220]
C
[98 nt withheld, positions 1222-1319]
AGTTTGTACTGGTGACGAAACTCAGTGTCTAGCTAGAGTGGC
[149 nt withheld, positions 1362-1510]
T
[41 nt withheld, positions 1512-1552]
T
[62 nt withheld, positions 1554-1615]
A
[35 nt withheld, positions 1617-1651]
CCTCCCTCAATCGGTTGAATGTCGCCCTTTTGTCTTTGGCGCTGGTAAACCATATGAA
[86 nt withheld, positions 1710-1795]
T
[54 nt withheld, positions 1797-1850]
CTAGCGCCGCCCTATACCTTGTCTGCCTCCCCGCGTTGCGTCGCGGTGCATGGAGCCGGGCCACCTCGAC
CTGAATGGAAGCCGGCGGCACCTCGCTAACGGATTCACCACTCCAAGAATTGGAGCCAATCAATTCTTGC
GGAGAACTGTGAATGCGCAAACCAACCCTTGGCAGAACATATCCATCGCGTCCGCCATCTCCAGCAGCCG
CACGCGGCGCATCTCGGGCAGCGTTGGGTCCTGGCCACGGGTGCGCATGATCGTGCTCCTGTCGTTGAGG
ACCCGGCTAGGCTGGCGGGGTTGCCTTACTGGTTAGCAGAATGAATCACCGATACGCGAGCGAACGTGAA
GCGACTGCTGCTGCAAAACGTCTGCGACCTGAGCAACAACATGAATGGTCTTCGGTTTCCGTGTTTCGTA
AAGTCTGGAAACGCGGAAGTCAGCGCCCTGCACCATTATGTTCCGGATCTGCATCGCAGGATGCTGCTGG
CTACCCTGTGGAACACCTACATCTGTATTAACGAAGCGCTGGCATTGACCCTGAGTGATTTTTCTCTGGT
CCCGCCGCATCCATACCGCCAGTTGTTTACCCTCACAACGTTCCAGTAACCGGGCATGTTCATCATCAGT
AACCCGTATCGTGAGCATCCTCTCTCGTTTCATCGGTATCATTACCCCCATGAACAGAAATCCCCCTTAC
ACGGAGGCATCAGTGACCAAACAGGAAAAAACCGCCCTTAACATGGCCCGCTTTATCAGAAGCCAGACAT
TAACGCTTCTGGAGAAACTCAACGAGCTGGACGCGGATGAACAGGCAGACATCTGTGAATCGCTTCACGA
CCACGCTGATGAGCTTTACCGCAGGATCCGCGAAATTGTAAGCGTTAATATTTTGTTAAAATTCGCGTTA
AATTTTTGTTAAATCAGCTCATTTTTTAACCAATAGGCCGAAATCGGCAAAATCCCTTATAAATCAAAAG
AATAGACCGAGATAGGGT
[37 nt withheld, positions 2849-2885]
AAAGAACGTGGACTCCAACGTCAAAGG
[49 nt withheld, positions 2913-2961]
T
[91 nt withheld, positions 2963-3053]
G
[124 nt withheld, positions 3055-3178]
CGCGGATCCTGCCTCGCGCGTTTCGGTGATGACGGTGAAAACCTCTGACACATGCAGCTCCCGGAGACGG
TCACAGCTTGTCTGTAAGCGGATGCCGGGAGCAGACAAGCCCGTCAGGGCGCGTCAGCGGGTGTTGGCGG
GTGTCGGGGCGCAGCCATGACCCAGTCACGTAGCGATAGCGGAGTGTATACTGGCTTAACTATGCGGCAT
CAGAGCAGATTGTACTGAGAGTGCACCATATGCGGTGTGAAATACCGCACAGATGCGTAAGGAGAAAATA
CCGCATCAGGCGCTCTTCCGCTTCCTCGCTCACTGACTCGCTGCGCTCGGTCGTTCGGCTGCGGCGAGCG
GTATCAGCTCACTCAAAGGCGGTAATACGGTTATCCACAGAATCAGGGGATAACGCAGGAAAGAACATGT
GAGCAAAAGGCCAGCAAAAGGCCAGGAACCGTAAAAAGGCCGCGTTGCTGGCGTTTTTCCATAGGCTCCG
CCCCCCTGACGAGCATCACAAAAATCGACGCTCAAGTCAGAGGTGGCGAAACCCGACAGGACTATAAAGA
TACCAGGGTTTCCCCCTGGAAGCTCCCTCGTGCGCTCTCCTGTTCCGACCCTGCCGCTTACCGGATACCT
GTCCGCCTTTCTCCCTTCGGGAAGCGTGGCGCTTTCTCATAGCTCACGCTGTAGGTATCTCAGTTCGGTG
TAGGTCGTTCGCTCCAAGCTGGGCTGTGTGCACGAACCCCCCGTTCAGCCCGACCGCTGCGCCTTATCCG
GTAACTATCGTCTTGAGTCCAACCCGGTAAGACACGACTTATCGCCACTGGCAGCAGCCACTGGTAACAG
GATTAGCAGAGCGAGGTATGTAGGCGGTGCTACAGAGTTCTTGAAGTGGTGGCCTAACTACGGCTACACT
AGAAGGACAGTATTTGGTATCTGCGCTCTGCTGAAGCCAGTTACCTTCGGAAAAAGAGTTGGTAGCTCTT
GATCCGGCAAACAAACCACCGCTGGTAGCGGTGGTTTTTTTGTTTGCAAGCAGCAGATTACGCGCAGAAA
AAAAGGATCTCAAGAAGATCCTTTGATCTTTTCTACGGGGTCTGACGCTCAGTGGAACGAAAACTCACGT
TAAGGGATTTTGGTCATGAGATTATCAAAAAGGATCTTCACCTAGATCCTTTTAAATTAAAAATGAAGTT
TTAAATCAATCTAAAGTATATATGAGTAAACTTGGTCTGACAGTTACCAATGCTTAATCAGTGAGGCACC
TATCTCAGCGATCTGTCTATTTCGTTCATCCATAGTTGCCTGACTCCCCGTCGTGTAGATAACTACGATA
CGGGAGGGCTTACCATCTGGCCCCAGTGCTGCAATGATACCGCGAGACCCACGCTCACCGGCTCCAGATT
TATCAGCAATAAACCAGCCAGCCGGAAGGGCCGAGCGCAGAAGTGGTCCTGCAACTTTATCCGCCTCCAT
CCAGTCTATTAATTGTTGCCGGGAAGCTAGAGTAAGTAGTTCGCCAGTTAATAGTTTGCGCAACGTTGTT
GCCATTGCTGCAGGCATCGTGGTGTCACGCTCGTCGTTTGGTATGGCTTCATTCAGCTCCGGTTCCCAAC
GATCAAGGCGAGTTACATGATCCCCCATGTTGTGCAAAAAAGCGGTTAGCTCCTTCGGTCCTCCGATCGT
TGTCAGAAGTAAGTTGGCCGCAGTGTTATCACTCATGGTTATGGCAGCACTGCATAATTCTCTTACTGTC
ATGCCATCCGTAAGATGCTTTTCTGTGACTGGTGAGTACTCAACCAAGTCATTCTGAGAATAGTGTATGC
GGCGACCGAGTTGCTCTTGCCCGGCGTCAACACGGGATAATACCGCGCCACATAGCAGAACTTTAAAAGT
GCTCATCATTGGAAAACGTTCTTCGGGGCGAAAACTCTCAAGGATCTTACCGCTGTTGAGATCCAGTTCG
ATGTAACCCACTCGTGCACCCAACTGATCTTCAGCATCTTTTACTTTCACCAGCGTTTCTGGGTGAGCAA
AAACAGGAAGGCAAAATGCCGCAAAAAAGGGAATAAGGGCGACACGGAAATGTTGAATACTCATACTCTT
CCTTTTTCAATATTATTGAAGCATTTATCAGGGTTATTGTCTCATGAGCGGATACATATTTGAATGTATT
TAGAAAAATAAACAAATAGGGGTTCCGCGCACATTTCCCCGAAAAGTGCCACCTGACGTCTAAGAAACCA
TTATTATCATGACATTAACCTATAAAAATAGGCGTATCACGAGGCCCTTTCGTCTTCAAGAATTCCCGAC
ACCATCGAATGGTGCAAAACCTTTCGCGGTATGGCATGATAGCGCCCGGAAGAGAGTCAATTCAGGGTGG
TGAATGTGAAACCAGTAACGTTATACGATGTCGCAGAGTATGCCGGTGTCTCTTATCAGACCGTTTCCCG
CGTGGTGAACCAGGCCAGCCACGTTTCTGCGAAAACGCGGGAAAAAGTGGAAGCGGCGATGGCGGAGCTG
AATTACATTCCCAACCGCGTGGCACAACAACTGGCGGGCAAACAGTCGTTGCTGATTGGCGTTGCCACCT
CCAGTCTGGCCCTGCACGCGCCGTCGCAAATTGTCGCGGCGATTAAATCTCGCGCCGATCAACTGGGTGC
CAGCGTGGTGGTGTCGATGGTAGAACGAAGCGGCGTCGAAGCCTGTAAAGCGGCGGTGCACAATCTTCTC
GCGCAACGCGTCAGTGGGCTGATCATTAACTATCCGCTGGATGACCAGGATGCCATTGCTGTGGAAGCTG
CCTGCACTAATGTTCCGGCGTTATTTCTTGATGTCTCTGACCAGACACCCATCAACAGTATTATTTTCTC
CCATGAAGACGGTACGCGACTGGGCGTGGAGCATCTGGTCGCATTGGGTCACCAGCAAATCGCGCTGTTA
GCGGGCCCATTAAGTTCTGTCTCGGCGCGTCTGCGTCTGGCTGGCTGGCATAAATATCTCACTCGCAATC
AAATTCAGCCGATAGCGGAACGGGAAGGCGACTGGAGTGCCATGTCCGGTTTTCAACAAACCATGCAAAT
GCTGAATGAGGGCATCGTTCCCACTGCGATGCTGGTTGCCAACGATCAGATGGCGCTGGGCGCAATGCGC
GCCATTACCGAGTCCGGGCTGCGCGTTGGTGCGGATATCTCGGTAGTGGGATACGACGATACCGAAGACA
GCTCATGTTATATCCCGCCGTTAACCACCATCAAACAGGATTTTCGCCTGCTGGGGCAAACCAGCGTGGA
CCGCTTGCTGCAACTCTCTCAGGGCCAGGCGGTGAAGGGCAATCAGCTGTTGCCCGTCTCACTGGTGAAA
AGAAAAACCACCCTGGCGCCCAATACGCAAACCGCCTCTCCCCGCGCGTTGGCCGATTCATTAATGCAGC
TGGCACGACAGGTTTCCCGACTGGAAAGCGGGCAGTGAGCGCAACGCAATTAATGTAAGTTAGCTCACTC
ATTAGGCACAATTCTCATGTTTGACAGCTTATCATCGACTGCACGGTGCACCAATGCTTCTGGCGTCAGG
CAGCCATCGGAAGCTGTGGTATGGCTGTGCAGGTCGTAAATCACTGCATAATTCGTGTCGCTCAAGGCGC
ACTCCCGTTCTGGATAATGTTTTTTGCGCCGACATCATAACGGTTCTGGCAAATATTCTGAAATGAGCTG
Features (pLannotate 1.2.2; 21 found; start..end, strand, type, name):
      1..29      +  promoter       tac promoter: strong E. coli promoter; hybrid between the trp and lac UV5 promoters
     37..53      +  protein_bind   lac operator: The lac repressor binds to the lac operator to inhibit transcription in E. coli. This inhibition can be relieved by adding lactose or isopropyl-β-D-thiogalactopyranoside (IPTG). lac repressor encoded by lacI
    138..155     +  CDS            6xHis: 6xHis affinity tag
    171..824     +  CDS            GST26_SCHJA: Experimental evidence at protein level: Swiss-Prot protein existence level 1. GST isoenzymes appear to play a central role in the parasite detoxification system. Other functions are also suspected including a role in increasing the solubility of haematin in the parasite gut. From Schistosoma japonicum (Blood fluke).
    948..1052    +  CDS            dwwA (fragment): DWWA_DICDI - Experimental evidence at protein level: Swiss-Prot protein existence level 1. Involved in regulation of actin cytoskeleton organization and cytokinesis. From Dictyostelium discoideum (Slime mold).
   1083..1130    +  terminator     fd terminator (sequence withheld): central terminator from bacteriophage fd (Otsuka and Kunisawa, 1982)
   1135..1347    +  CDS            M13 gene III (fragment) (sequence partly withheld): pIII; III; minor coat protein
   1362..1832    +  CDS            M13 gene III (fragment) (sequence partly withheld): pIII; III; minor coat protein
   1854..1924    +  CDS            TcR (fragment): tetracycline efflux protein; tet; confers resistance to tetracycline
   2166..2546    -  CDS            YPB1_ECOLX: Protein predicted: Swiss-Prot protein existence level 4. From Escherichia coli.
   2563..2714    +  CDS            rop (fragment): Rop protein, which maintains plasmids at low copy number; rop
   2750..3178    -  rep_origin     f1 ori (sequence partly withheld): f1 bacteriophage origin of replication; arrow indicates direction of (+) strand synthesis
   3187..3226    +  CDS            rop (fragment): Rop protein, which maintains plasmids at low copy number; rop
   3328..3468    +  misc_feature   bom: basis of mobility region from pBR322
   3654..4241    -  rep_origin     ori: high-copy-number ColE1/pMB1/pBR322/pUC origin of replication
   4412..5272    -  CDS            AmpR: β-lactamase; bla; confers resistance to ampicillin, carbenicillin, and related antibiotics
   5273..5377    -  promoter       AmpR promoter: bla
   5486..5563    +  promoter       lacIq promoter: lacI (mutant); In the lacIq allele, a single base change in the promoter boosts expression of the lacI gene about 10-fold.
   5564..6646    +  CDS            lacI: lac repressor; lacI; The lac repressor binds to the lac operator to inhibit transcription in E. coli. This inhibition can be relieved by adding lactose or isopropyl-β-D-thiogalactopyranoside (IPTG).
   6659..6680    +  protein_bind   CAP binding site: CAP binding activates transcription in the presence of cAMP. E. coli catabolite activator protein
   6699..6716    +  promoter       tet promoter (fragment): E. coli promoter for tetracycline efflux protein gene
