[The description below was written by a language model from this plasmid's Addgene catalogue record and pLannotate feature annotations shown in this document.]
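Description:
pHH0103 HECW2 WW domain #1 is a 6,888 nt bacterial expression plasmid for producing the first WW domain of the human HECT-type E3 ubiquitin ligase HECW2 (also known as NEDL2) as a GST fusion in E. coli. The 183 bp insert was codon optimized for bacteria and cloned between SfiI and NotI sites of the pHH0103 backbone. Transcription is driven by the tac promoter with an adjacent lac operator, and the plasmid carries its own lacI gene under the lacIq promoter, so expression is held off by the lac repressor and is inducible with IPTG.

The annotated reading frame begins with a 6xHis tag, followed by Schistosoma japonicum glutathione S-transferase and then the WW domain. The annotation software labels the WW domain as a fragment of a Dictyostelium WW-domain protein, which reflects homology rather than the true source. According to the depositor comments, a linker containing a TEV protease recognition motif sits between GST and the domain, which should allow removal of the tags after affinity purification on glutathione or nickel resin. A phage fd terminator follows the insert.

Downstream lie fragments of M13 gene III, along with remnants of the tetracycline resistance gene, its promoter and rop. These suggest the backbone derives from a phage-display phagemid, though the record does not say so, and they appear to lie outside the expressed fusion. The plasmid replicates from a ColE1/pMB1-type origin, also carries an f1 origin and the pBR322 bom site, and is selected with ampicillin via β-lactamase. The stated purpose is simply bacterial expression of this domain, and the resulting purified protein would suit binding or peptide-ligand specificity studies.
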