>Addgene plasmid #104244 | pHH0103 HECW2 WW domain #1 | depositor partial sequence | sequence record 197396 | WW domain with linker
GGCCCAGCCGGCCGAAAATCTGTACTTCCAAGGTCGTCGTGCCTCTGTGGAGCTCGTTGACGAAGCCCTG
CCGCCGAATTGGGAAGCCCGTATTGACTCGCATGGTCGCATTTTCTATGTGGATCATGTGAATCGCACGA
CGACCTGGCAGCGTCCGACGGCGCCGCCGGCCTAGGCGGCCGC
