Addgene plasmid #104244: pHH0103 HECW2 WW domain #1
Purpose: Bacterial expression of WW domain #1 from HECW2
Depositing lab: Sachdev Sidhu & Marius Sudol. Depositing organization: National University of Singapore.
Backbone
  Vector backbone: pHH0103
  Vector type: Bacterial Expression
Growth in bacteria
  Bacterial resistance: Ampicillin, 100 μg/mL
  Growth temperature: 37°C
  Growth strain: DH5alpha
  Copy number: Unknown
Gene/Insert
  Gene/Insert name: HECW2 WW domain #1
  Species: H. sapiens (human)
  Insert size (bp): 183
  Mutation: codon optimized for expression in bacteria
  Entrez Gene: HECW2 (a.k.a. NDHSAL, NEDL2)
  Promoter: tac
  Tag / fusion protein: GST (N terminal on backbone)
  Cloning method: Restriction Enzyme; 5′ cloning site SfiI (unknown if destroyed); 3′ cloning site NotI (unknown if destroyed)
  Sequencing primers: 5′ pGEX-5'
Terms and licenses: Academic/Nonprofit Terms; Industry Terms: Not Available to Industry
Depositor comments: Amino acid sequence: Linker - ENLYFQGRRASV(gagctc) and WW domain - VDEALPPNWEARIDSHGRIFYVDHVNRTTTWQRPTAPPA
How to cite: pHH0103 HECW2 WW domain #1 was a gift from Sachdev Sidhu & Marius Sudol (Addgene plasmid # 104244 ; http://n2t.net/addgene:104244 ; RRID:Addgene_104244)
